Addgene plasmid #47439: pCDNA_B2AR-no-pep
Purpose: control FRET sensor for beta2-adrenergic receptor
Depositing lab: Sivaraj Sivaramakrishnan. Depositing organization: University of Michigan. Publication: Detection of G Protein-selective G Protein-coupled Receptor (GPCR) Conformations in Live Cells. Malik RU, Ritt M, Devree BT, Neubig RR, Sunahara RK, Sivaramakrishnan S. J Biol Chem. 2013 Jun 14;288(24):17167-78. doi: 10.1074/jbc.M113.464065. Epub 2013 Apr 29. PubMed 23629648.
Backbone
  Vector backbone: pCDNA5_FRT
  Backbone size w/o insert (bp): 5070
  Total vector size (bp): 8183
  Vector type: Mammalian Expression
  Selectable markers: Hygromycin
Growth in bacteria
  Bacterial resistance: Ampicillin, 100 μg/mL
  Growth temperature: 37°C
  Growth strain: DH5alpha
  Copy number: High Copy
Gene/Insert
  Gene/Insert name: beta2-adrenergic receptor (alt names: ADRB2; beta2-AR)
  Species: H. sapiens (human)
  Insert size (bp): 3181
  GenBank ID: NM_000024.5
  Entrez Gene: ADRB2 (a.k.a. ADRB2R, ADRBR, ARB2, B2AR, BAR, BETA2AR)
  Promoter: pCMV
  Tag / fusion protein: HA (N terminal on backbone); mCitrine (C terminal on insert); 10 nm ER/K helix (C terminal on insert); mCerulean (C terminal on insert); no-pep (C terminal on insert)
  Cloning method: Restriction Enzyme; 5′ cloning site HindIII (not destroyed); 3′ cloning site NotI (not destroyed)
  Sequencing primers: 5′ T7 Forward; 3′ BGHR Reverse
Terms and licenses: Academic/Nonprofit Terms; Industry Terms: Not Available to Industry
Depositor comments: Notes: (1) The pCDNA/FRT vector contains an extra XbaI site. (2) The XbaI restriction enzyme is sensitive to dam methylation. (3) No-pep sensor contains a short repeating GSG sequence at the C-terminus of mCerulean.
How to cite: pCDNA_B2AR-no-pep was a gift from Sivaraj Sivaramakrishnan (Addgene plasmid # 47439 ; http://n2t.net/addgene:47439 ; RRID:Addgene_47439)
