[The description below was written by a language model from this plasmid's Addgene catalogue record.]
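Description:
pCDNA_B2AR-no-pep is a mammalian expression plasmid built on the pCDNA5_FRT backbone, with a recorded total size of about 8.2 kb. It is propagated in E. coli as a high-copy plasmid under ampicillin selection and carries hygromycin as the selectable marker for mammalian cells. In the pcDNA5/FRT family, hygromycin resistance is normally gained through Flp-mediated integration at a genomic FRT site, which allows isogenic stable lines to be made. The record does not say whether this construct was used that way or by transient transfection. No feature table is provided, so backbone details beyond these catalogue fields are not documented here.

The roughly 3.2 kb insert, cloned between HindIII and NotI sites that remain intact, is expressed from the CMV promoter. It encodes the human beta2-adrenergic receptor (ADRB2) as a single-polypeptide FRET sensor. An N-terminal HA tag precedes the receptor. Its C-terminus is followed in turn by mCitrine, a 10 nm ER/K alpha-helical linker and mCerulean. In this sensor design, the ER/K helix holds the mCerulean donor and mCitrine acceptor apart unless elements at its two ends interact, so FRET reports intramolecular binding.

The "no-pep" version ends in only a short repeating GSG sequence after mCerulean. By its name and stated purpose, this presumably replaces the interacting peptide carried by matched sensors, although the record does not describe those sensors. The construct therefore serves as the control sensor, giving the baseline FRET signal in live-cell studies that detect G protein-selective conformations of the receptor. The depositor also notes that the vector contains an extra XbaI site and that XbaI is sensitive to dam methylation, which matters for restriction mapping or subcloning.
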