>Addgene plasmid #47439 | pCDNA_B2AR-no-pep | depositor partial sequence | sequence record 67861 | Full plasmid sequence
GACGGATCGGGAGATCTCCCGATCCCCTATGGTGCACTCTCAGTACAATCTGCTCTGATGCCGCATAGTT
AAGCCAGTATCTGCTCCCTGCTTGTGTGTTGGAGGTCGCTGAGTAGTGCGCGAGCAAAATTTAAGCTACA
ACAAGGCAAGGCTTGACCGACAATTGCATGAAGAATCTGCTTAGGGTTAGGCGTTTTGCGCTGCTTCGCG
ATGTACGGGCCAGATATACGCGTTGACATTGATTATTGACTAGTTATTAATAGTAATCAATTACGGGGTC
ATTAGTTCATAGCCCATATATGGAGTTCCGCGTTACATAACTTACGGTAAATGGCCCGCCTGGCTGACCG
CCCAACGACCCCCGCCCATTGACGTCAATAATGACGTATGTTCCCATAGTAACGCCAATAGGGACTTTCC
ATTGACGTCAATGGGTGGAGTATTTACGGTAAACTGCCCACTTGGCAGTACATCAAGTGTATCATATGCC
AAGTACGCCCCCTATTGACGTCAATGACGGTAAATGGCCCGCCTGGCATTATGCCCAGTACATGACCTTA
TGGGACTTTCCTACTTGGCAGTACATCTACGTATTAGTCATCGCTATTACCATGGTGATGCGGTTTTGGC
AGTACATCAATGGGCGTGGATAGCGGTTTGACTCACGGGGATTTCCAAGTCTCCACCCCATTGACGTCAA
TGGGAGTTTGTTTTGGCACCAAAATCAACGGGACTTTCCAAAATGTCGTAACAACTCCGCCCCATTGACG
CAAATGGGCGGTAGGCGTGTACGGTGGGAGGTCTATATAAGCAGAGCTCTCTGGCTAACTAGAGAACCCA
CTGCTTACTGGCTTATCGAAATTAATACGACTCACTATAGGGAGACCCAAGCTGGCTAGCGTTTAAACTT
AAGCTTATGTATCCTTATGATGTTCCTGATTACGCTGGAAGTGGAATGGGGCAACCCGGGAACGGCAGCG
CCTTCTTGCTGGCACCCAATAGAAGCCATGCGCCGGACCACGACGTCACGCAGCAAAGGGACGAGGTGTG
GGTGGTGGGCATGGGCATCGTCATGTCTCTCATCGTCCTGGCCATCGTGTTTGGCAATGTGCTGGTCATC
ACAGCCATTGCCAAGTTCGAGCGTCTGCAGACGGTCACCAACTACTTCATCACTTCACTGGCCTGTGCTG
ATCTGGTCATGGGCCTGGCAGTGGTGCCCTTTGGGGCCGCCCATATTCTTATGAAAATGTGGACTTTTGG
CAACTTCTGGTGCGAGTTTTGGACTTCCATTGATGTGCTGTGCGTCACGGCCAGCATTGAGACCCTGTGC
GTGATCGCAGTGGATCGCTACTTTGCCATTACTTCACCTTTCAAGTACCAGAGCCTGCTGACCAAGAATA
AGGCCCGGGTGATCATTCTGATGGTGTGGATTGTGTCAGGCCTTACCTCCTTCTTGCCCATTCAGATGCA
CTGGTACCGGGCCACCCACCAGGAAGCCATCAACTGCTATGCCAATGAGACCTGCTGTGACTTCTTCACG
AACCAAGCCTATGCCATTGCCTCTTCCATCGTGTCCTTCTACGTTCCCCTGGTGATCATGGTCTTCGTCT
ACTCCAGGGTCTTTCAGGAGGCCAAAAGGCAGCTCCAGAAGATTGACAAATCTGAGGGCCGCTTCCATGT
CCAGAACCTTAGCCAGGTGGAGCAGGATGGGCGGACGGGGCATGGACTCCGCAGATCTTCCAAGTTCTGC
TTGAAGGAGCACAAAGCCCTCAAGACGTTAGGCATCATCATGGGCACTTTCACCCTCTGCTGGCTGCCCT
TCTTCATCGTTAACATTGTGCATGTGATCCAGGATAACCTCATCCGTAAGGAAGTTTACATCCTCCTAAA
TTGGATAGGCTATGTCAATTCTGGTTTCAATCCCCTTATCTACTGCCGGAGCCCAGATTTCAGGATTGCC
TTCCAGGAGCTTCTGTGCCTGCGCAGGTCTTCTTTGAAGGCCTATGGGAATGGCTACTCCAGCAACGGCA
ACACAGGGGAGCAGAGTGGATATCACGTGGAACAGGAGAAAGAAAATAAACTGCTGTGTGAAGACCTCCC
AGGCACGGAAGACTTTGTGGGCCATCAAGGTACTGTGCCTAGCGATAACATTGATTCACAAGGGAGGAAT
TGTAGTACAAATGACTCACTGCTGTCTAGAGGAAGCGGAGGAAGCGGAGGAAGCGGAGGAAGCGGAGTGA
GCAAGGGCGAGGAGCTGTTCACCGGGGTGGTGCCCATCCTGGTCGAGCTGGACGGCGACGTAAACGGCCA
CAAGTTCAGCGTGTCCGGCGAGGGCGAGGGCGATGCCACCTACGGCAAGCTGACCCTGAAGTTCATCTGC
ACCACCGGCAAGCTGCCCGTGCCCTGGCCCACCCTCGTGACCACCTTCGGCTACGGCCTGATGTGCTTCG
CCCGCTACCCCGACCACATGAAGCAGCACGACTTCTTCAAGTCCGCCATGCCCGAAGGCTACGTCCAGGA
GCGCACCATCTTCTTCAAGGACGACGGCAACTACAAGACCCGCGCCGAGGTGAAGTTCGAGGGCGACACC
CTGGTGAACCGCATCGAGCTGAAGGGCATCGACTTCAAGGAGGACGGCAACATCCTGGGGCACAAGCTGG
AGTACAACTACAACAGCCACAACGTCTATATCATGGCCGACAAGCAGAAGAACGGCATCAAGGTGAACTT
CAAGATCCGCCACAACATCGAGGACGGCAGCGTGCAGCTCGCCGACCACTACCAGCAGAACACCCCCATC
GGCGACGGCCCCGTGCTGCTGCCCGACAACCACTACCTGAGCTACCAGTCCAAACTGAGCAAAGACCCCA
ACGAGAAGCGCGATCACATGGTCCTGCTGGAGTTCGTGACCGCCGCCGGGATCACTCTCGGCATGGACGA
GCTGTACAAGGAATTCGGAAGCGGAGGAAGCGGAGAAAACCTGTATTTTCAGGGCGGAAGCGGAGAAGAG
GAAGAGAAAAAAAAACAGCAGGAAGAGGAAGCAGAAAGGCTGAGGCGTATTCAAGAAGAAATGGAAAAGG
AAAGAAAAAGACGTGAAGAAGATGAACAACGTCGAAGAAAGGAGGAGGAGGAAAGGCGGATGAAACTTGA
GATGGAAGCAAAGAGAAAACAAGAAGAAGAAGAGAGAAAGAAAAGGGAAGATGATGAAAAACGCAAGAAG
AAGGGCTCTGGCGGCTCTGGCGGCGCGCCCGTGAGCAAGGGCGAGGAGCTGTTCACCGGGGTGGTGCCCA
TCCTGGTCGAGCTGGACGGCGACGTAAACGGCCACAAGTTCAGCGTGTCCGGCGAGGGCGAGGGCGATGC
CACCTACGGCAAGCTGACCCTGAAGTTCATCTGCACCACCGGCAAGCTGCCCGTGCCCTGGCCCACCCTC
GTGACCACCCTGACCTGGGGCGTGCAGTGCTTCGCCCGCTACCCCGACCACATGAAGCAGCACGACTTCT
TCAAGTCCGCCATGCCCGAAGGCTACGTCCAGGAGCGCACCATCTTCTTCAAGGACGACGGCAACTACAA
GACCCGCGCCGAGGTGAAGTTCGAGGGCGACACCCTGGTGAACCGCATCGAGCTGAAGGGCATCGACTTC
AAGGAGGACGGCAACATCCTGGGGCACAAGCTGGAGTACAACGCCATCAGCGACAACGTCTATATCACCG
CCGACAAGCAGAAGAACGGCATCAAGGCCAACTTCAAGATCCGCCACAACATCGAGGACGGCAGCGTGCA
GCTCGCCGACCACTACCAGCAGAACACCCCCATCGGCGACGGCCCCGTGCTGCTGCCCGACAACCACTAC
CTGAGCACCCAGTCCAAGCTGAGCAAAGACCCCAACGAGAAGCGCGATCACATGGTCCTGCTGGAGTTCG
TGACCGCCGCCGGGATCACTCTCGGCATGGACGAGCTGTACAAGTTAATTAACGGAAGCGGAGGAAGCGG
AGGAAGCGGAGGAAGCGGATGAGCGGCCGCTCGAGTCTAGAGGGCCCGTTTAAACCCGCTGATCAGCCTC
GACTGTGCCTTCTAGTTGCCAGCCATCTGTTGTTTGCCCCTCCCCCGTGCCTTCCTTGACCCTGGAAGGT
GCCACTCCCACTGTCCTTTCCTAATAAAATGAGGAAATTGCATCGCATTGTCTGAGTAGGTGTCATTCTA
TTCTGGGGGGTGGGGTGGGGCAGGACAGCAAGGGGGAGGATTGGGAAGACAATAGCAGGCATGCTGGGGA
TGCGGTGGGCTCTATGGCTTCTGAGGCGGAAAGAACCAGCTGGGGCTCTAGGGGGTATCCCC
[124 nt withheld, positions 4333-4456]
C
[91 nt withheld, positions 4458-4548]
AGGGTGATGGTTCACGTACCTAGAAGTTCCTATTCCGAAGTTCCTATTCTCTAGAAAGTATAGGAACTTC
CTTGGCCAAAAAGCCTGAACTCACCGCGACGTCTGTCGAGAAGTTTCTGATCGAAAAGTTCGACAGCGTC
TCCGACCTGATGCAGCTCTCGGAGGGCGAAGAATCTCGTGCTTTCAGCTTCGATGTAGGAGGGCGTGGAT
ATGTCCTGCGGGTAAATAGCTGCGCCGATGGTTTCTACAAAGATCGTTATGTTTATCGGCACTTTGCATC
GGCCGCGCTCCCGATTCCGGAAGTGCTTGACATTGGGGAATTCAGCGAGAGCCTGACCTATTGCATCTCC
CGCCGTGCACAGGGTGTCACGTTGCAAGACCTGCCTGAAACCGAACTGCCCGCTGTTCTGCAGCCGGTCG
CGGAGGCCATGGATGCGATCGCTGCGGCCGATCTTAGCCAGACGAGCGGGTTCGGCCCATTCGGACCGCA
AGGAATCGGTCAATACACTACATGGCGTGATTTCATATGCGCGATTGCTGATCCCCATGTGTATCACTGG
CAAACTGTGATGGACGACACCGTCAGTGCGTCCGTCGCGCAGGCTCTCGATGAGCTGATGCTTTGGGCCG
AGGACTGCCCCGAAGTCCGGCACCTCGTGCACGCGGATTTCGGCTCCAACAATGTCCTGACGGACAATGG
CCGCATAACAGCGGTCATTGACTGGAGCGAGGCGATGTTCGGGGATTCCCAATACGAGGTCGCCAACATC
TTCTTCTGGAGGCCGTGGTTGGCTTGTATGGAGCAGCAGACGCGCTACTTCGAGCGGAGGCATCCGGAGC
TTGCAGGATCGCCGCGGCTCCGGGCGTATATGCTCCGCATTGGTCTTGACCAACTCTATCAGAGCTTGGT
TGACGGCAATTTCGATGATGCAGCTTGGGCGCAGGGTCGATGCGACGCAATCGTCCGATCCGGAGCCGGG
ACTGTCGGGCGTACACAAATCGCCCGCAGAAGCGCGGCCGTCTGGACCGATGGCTGTGTAGAAGTACTCG
CCGATAGTGGAAACCGACGCCCCAGCACTCGTCCGAGGGCAAAGGAATAGCACGTACTACGAGATTTCGA
TTCCACCGCCGCCTTCTATGAAAGGTTGGGCTTCGGAATCGTTTTCCGGGACGCCGGCTGGATGATCCTC
CAGCGCGGGGATCTCATGCTGGAGTTCTTCGCCCACCCCAACTTGTTTATTGCAGCTTATAATGGTTACA
AATAAAGCAATAGCATCACAAATTTCACAAATAAAGCATTTTTTTCACTGCATTCTAGTTGTGGTTTGTC
CAAACTCATCAATGTATCTTATCATGTCTGTATACCGTCGACCTCTAGCTAGAGCTTGGCGTAATCATGG
TCATAGCTGTTTCCTGTGTGAAATTGTTATCCGCTCACAATTCCACACAACATACGAGCCGGAAGCATAA
AGTGTAAAGCCTGGGGTGCCTAATGAGTGAGCTAACTCACATTAATTGCGTTGCGCTCACTGCCCGCTTT
CCAGTCGGGAAACCTGTCGTGCCAGCTGCATTAATGAATCGGCCAACGCGCGGGGAGAGGCGGTTTGCGT
ATTGGGCGCTCTTCCGCTTCCTCGCTCACTGACTCGCTGCGCTCGGTCGTTCGGCTGCGGCGAGCGGTAT
CAGCTCACTCAAAGGCGGTAATACGGTTATCCACAGAATCAGGGGATAACGCAGGAAAGAACATGTGAGC
AAAAGGCCAGCAAAAGGCCAGGAACCGTAAAAAGGCCGCGTTGCTGGCGTTTTTCCATAGGCTCCGCCCC
CCTGACGAGCATCACAAAAATCGACGCTCAAGTCAGAGGTGGCGAAACCCGACAGGACTATAAAGATACC
AGGCGTTTCCCCCTGGAAGCTCCCTCGTGCGCTCTCCTGTTCCGACCCTGCCGCTTACCGGATACCTGTC
CGCCTTTCTCCCTTCGGGAAGCGTGGCGCTTTCTCATAGCTCACGCTGTAGGTATCTCAGTTCGGTGTAG
GTCGTTCGCTCCAAGCTGGGCTGTGTGCACGAACCCCCCGTTCAGCCCGACCGCTGCGCCTTATCCGGTA
ACTATCGTCTTGAGTCCAACCCGGTAAGACACGACTTATCGCCACTGGCAGCAGCCACTGGTAACAGGAT
TAGCAGAGCGAGGTATGTAGGCGGTGCTACAGAGTTCTTGAAGTGGTGGCCTAACTACGGCTACACTAGA
AGGACAGTATTTGGTATCTGCGCTCTGCTGAAGCCAGTTACCTTCGGAAAAAGAGTTGGTAGCTCTTGAT
CCGGCAAACAAACCACCGCTGGTAGCGGTGGTTTTTTTGTTTGCAAGCAGCAGATTACGCGCAGAAAAAA
AGGATCTCAAGAAGATCCTTTGATCTTTTCTACGGGGTCTGACGCTCAGTGGAACGAAAACTCACGTTAA
GGGATTTTGGTCATGAGATTATCAAAAAGGATCTTCACCTAGATCCTTTTAAATTAAAAATGAAGTTTTA
AATCAATCTAAAGTATATATGAGTAAACTTGGTCTGACAGTTACCAATGCTTAATCAGTGAGGCACCTAT
CTCAGCGATCTGTCTATTTCGTTCATCCATAGTTGCCTGACTCCCCGTCGTGTAGATAACTACGATACGG
GAGGGCTTACCATCTGGCCCCAGTGCTGCAATGATACCGCGAGACCCACGCTCACCGGCTCCAGATTTAT
CAGCAATAAACCAGCCAGCCGGAAGGGCCGAGCGCAGAAGTGGTCCTGCAACTTTATCCGCCTCCATCCA
GTCTATTAATTGTTGCCGGGAAGCTAGAGTAAGTAGTTCGCCAGTTAATAGTTTGCGCAACGTTGTTGCC
ATTGCTACAGGCATCGTGGTGTCACGCTCGTCGTTTGGTATGGCTTCATTCAGCTCCGGTTCCCAACGAT
CAAGGCGAGTTACATGATCCCCCATGTTGTGCAAAAAAGCGGTTAGCTCCTTCGGTCCTCCGATCGTTGT
CAGAAGTAAGTTGGCCGCAGTGTTATCACTCATGGTTATGGCAGCACTGCATAATTCTCTTACTGTCATG
CCATCCGTAAGATGCTTTTCTGTGACTGGTGAGTACTCAACCAAGTCATTCTGAGAATAGTGTATGCGGC
GACCGAGTTGCTCTTGCCCGGCGTCAATACGGGATAATACCGCGCCACATAGCAGAACTTTAAAAGTGCT
CATCATTGGAAAACGTTCTTCGGGGCGAAAACTCTCAAGGATCTTACCGCTGTTGAGATCCAGTTCGATG
TAACCCACTCGTGCACCCAACTGATCTTCAGCATCTTTTACTTTCACCAGCGTTTCTGGGTGAGCAAAAA
CAGGAAGGCAAAATGCCGCAAAAAAGGGAATAAGGGCGACACGGAAATGTTGAATACTCATACTCTTCCT
TTTTCAATATTATTGAAGCATTTATCAGGGTTATTGTCTCATGAGCGGATACATATTTGAATGTATTTAG
AAAAATAAACAAATAGGGGTTCCGCGCACATTTCCCCGAAAAGTGCCACCTGACGTC
