>Addgene plasmid #47439 | pCDNA_B2AR-no-pep | addgene partial sequence | sequence record 70542 | BGH-rev 5'-TAGAAGGCACAGTCGAGG-3'
AACGGGCCCTCTAGACTCGAGCGGCCGCTCATCCGCTTCCTCCGCTTCCTCCGCTTCCTCCGCTTCCGTT
AATTAACTTGTACAGCTCGTCCATGCCGAGAGTGATCCCGGCGGCGGTCACGAACTCCAGCAGGACCATG
TGATCGCGCTTCTCGTTGGGGTCTTTGCTCAGCTTGGACTGGGTGCTCAGGTAGTGGTTGTCGGGCAGCA
GCACGGGGCCGTCGCCGATGGGGGTGTTCTGCTGGTAGTGGTCGGCGAGCTGCACGCTGCCGTCCTCGAT
GTTGTGGCGGATCTTGAAGTTGGCCTTGATGCCGTTCTTCTGCTTGTCGGCGGTGATATAGACGTTGTCG
CTGATGGCGTTGTACTCCAGCTTGTGCCCCAGGATGTTGCCGTCCTCCTTGAAGTCGATGCCCTTCAGCT
CGATGCGGTTCACCAGGGTGTCGCCCTCGAACTTCACCTCGGCGCGGGTCTTGTAGTTGCCGTCGTCCTT
GAAGAAGATGGTGCGCTCCTGGACGTAGCCTTCGGGCATGGCGGACTTGAAGAAGTCGTGCTGCTTCATG
TGGTCGGGGTAGCGGGCGAAGCACTGCACGCCCCAGGTCAGGGTGGTCACGAGGGTGGGCCAGGGCACGG
GCAGCTTGCCGGTGGTGCAGATGAACTTCAGGGTCAGCTTGCCGTAGGTGGCATCGCCCTCGCCCTCGCC
GGACACGCTGAACTTGTGGCCGTTTACGTCGCCGTCCAGCTCGACCAGGATGGGCACCACCCCGGTGAAC
AGCTCCTCGCCCTTGCTCACGGGCGCGCCGCCAGAGCCGCCAGAGCCCTTCTTCTTGCGTTTTTCATCAT
CTTCCCTTTTCTTTCTCTCTTCTTCTTCTTGTTTTCTCTTTGCTTCCATCTCAAGTTTCATCCGCCTTTC
CTCCTCCTCCTTTCTTCGACGTTGTTCATCTTCTTCACGTCTTTTTCTTTCCTTTTCCATTTCTTCTTGA
ATACGCCTCAGCCTTTCTGCTTCCTCTTCCTGCTGTTTTTTTTTCTCTTCCTCTTCTCCGCTTCCGCCCT
GAAAATACAGGTTTTCTCCGCTTCCTCCGCTTCCGAATTCCTTGTA
