>Addgene plasmid #47439 | pCDNA_B2AR-no-pep | addgene partial sequence | sequence record 70543 | CMV-F 5'-CGCAAATGGGCGGTAGGCGTG-3'
CTATATAAGCAGAGCTCTCTGGCTAACTAGAGAACCCACTGCTTACTGGCTTATCGAAATTAATACGACT
CACTATAGGGAGACCCAAGCTGGCTAGCGTTTAAACTTAAGCTTATGTATCCTTATGATGTTCCTGATTA
CGCTGGAAGTGGAATGGGGCAACCCGGGAACGGCAGCGCCTTCTTGCTGGCACCCAATAGAAGCCATGCG
CCGGACCACGACGTCACGCAGCAAAGGGACGAGGTGTGGGTGGTGGGCATGGGCATCGTCATGTCTCTCA
TCGTCCTGGCCATCGTGTTTGGCAATGTGCTGGTCATCACAGCCATTGCCAAGTTCGAGCGTCTGCAGAC
GGTCACCAACTACTTCATCACTTCACTGGCCTGTGCTGATCTGGTCATGGGCCTGGCAGTGGTGCCCTTT
GGGGCCGCCCATATTCTTATGAAAATGTGGACTTTTGGCAACTTCTGGTGCGAGTTTTGGACTTCCATTG
ATGTGCTGTGCGTCACGGCCAGCATTGAGACCCTGTGCGTGATCGCAGTGGATCGCTACTTTGCCATTAC
TTCACCTTTCAAGTACCAGAGCCTGCTGACCAAGAATAAGGCCCGGGTGATCATTCTGATGGTGTGGATT
GTGTCAGGCCTTACCTCCTTCTTGCCCATTCAGATGCACTGGTACCGGGCCACCCACCAGGAAGCCATCA
ACTGCTATGCCAATGAGACCTGCTGTGACTTCTTCACGAACCAAGCCTATGCCATTGCCTCTTCCATCGT
GTCCTTCTACGTTCCCCTGGTGATCATGGTCTTCGTCTACTCCAGGGTCTTTCAGGAGGCCAAAAGGCAG
CTCCAGAAGATTGACAAATCTGAGGGCCGCTTCCATGTCCAGAACCTTAGCCAGGTGGAGCAGGATGGGC
GGACGGGGCATGGACTCCGCAGATCTTCCAAGTTCTGCTTGAAGGAGCACAAAGCCCTCAAGACGTTAGG
CATCATCATGGGCACTTTCACCCTCTGCTGGCTGCCCTTCTTCATCGTTAACATTGTGCATGTGATCCAG
GATAACCTCATCCGTAAGGAAGTTTACATCCTCC
