>Addgene plasmid #47439 | pCDNA_B2AR-no-pep | addgene partial sequence | sequence record 70546 | Adbr2-F1 5'-GTGGGCCATCAAGGTACTGTG-3'
CATTGATTCACAAGGGAGGAATTGTAGTACAAATGACTCACTGCTGTCTAGAGGAAGCGGAGGAAGCGGA
GGAAGCGGAGGAAGCGGAGTGAGCAAGGGCGAGGAGCTGTTCACCGGGGTGGTGCCCATCCTGGTCGAGC
TGGACGGCGACGTAAACGGCCACAAGTTCAGCGTGTCCGGCGAGGGCGAGGGCGATGCCACCTACGGCAA
GCTGACCCTGAAGTTCATCTGCACCACCGGCAAGCTGCCCGTGCCCTGGCCCACCCTCGTGACCACCTTC
GGCTACGGCCTGATGTGCTTCGCCCGCTACCCCGACCACATGAAGCAGCACGACTTCTTCAAGTCCGCCA
TGCCCGAAGGCTACGTCCAGGAGCGCACCATCTTCTTCAAGGACGACGGCAACTACAAGACCCGCGCCGA
GGTGAAGTTCGAGGGCGACACCCTGGTGAACCGCATCGAGCTGAAGGGCATCGACTTCAAGGAGGACGGC
AACATCCTGGGGCACAAGCTGGAGTACAACTACAACAGCCACAACGTCTATATCATGGCCGACAAGCAGA
AGAACGGCATCAAGGTGAACTTCAAGATCCGCCACAACATCGAGGACGGCAGCGTGCAGCTCGCCGACCA
CTACCAGCAGAACACCCCCATCGGCGACGGCCCCGTGCTGCTGCCCGACAACCACTACCTGAGCTACCAG
TCCAAACTGAGCAAAGACCCCAACGAGAAGCGCGATCACATGGTCCTGCTGGAGTTCGTGACCGCCGCCG
GGATCACTCTCGGCATGGACGAGCTGTACAAGGAATTCGGAAGCGGAGGAAGCGGAGAAAACCTGTATTT
TCAGGGCGGAAGCGGAGAAGAGGAAGAGAAAAAAAAACAGCAGGAAGAGGAAGCAGAAAGGCTGAGGCGT
ATTCAAGAAGAAATGGAAAAGGAAAGAAAAAGACGTGAAGAAGATGAACAACGTCGAAGAAAGGAGGAGG
AGGAAAGGCGGATGAAACTTGAGATGGA
